Addgene plasmid #17323: NHR1-Flag pBacPAK8-3
Depositing lab: Joan Conaway & Ronald Conaway. Depositing organization: Stowers Institute for Medical Research. Publication: Neuralized-like 1 (Neurl1) targeted to the plasma membrane by N-myristoylation regulates the Notch ligand Jagged1. Koutelou E, Sato S, Tomomori-Sato C, Florens L, Swanson SK, Washburn MP, Kokkinaki M, Conaway RC, Conaway JW, Moschonas NK. J Biol Chem. 2008 Feb 15;283(7):3846-53. doi: 10.1074/jbc.M706974200. Epub 2007 Dec 12. PubMed 18077452.
Backbone
  Vector backbone: pBacPAK8
  Backbone manufacturer: Conaway Lab
  Backbone size w/o insert (bp): 5500
  Vector type: Insect Expression
Growth in bacteria
  Bacterial resistance: Ampicillin, 100 μg/mL
  Growth temperature: 37°C
  Growth strain: DH5alpha
  Copy number: High Copy
Gene/Insert
  Gene/Insert name: Neuralized-like
  Species: M. musculus (mouse)
  Insert size (bp): 600
  GenBank ID: BC058386
  Entrez Gene: Neurl1a (a.k.a. Nlz, Neu1, Neur1, Neurl, Rnf67, AI450910, AI481072, 2410129E16Rik)
  Tag / fusion protein: FLAG (C terminal on insert)
  Cloning method: Restriction Enzyme
  Sequencing primers: 5′ Bac 1; 3′ Bac 2
Terms and licenses: Academic/Nonprofit Terms; Industry Terms: Not Available to Industry
How to cite: NHR1-Flag pBacPAK8-3 was a gift from Joan Conaway & Ronald Conaway (Addgene plasmid # 17323 ; http://n2t.net/addgene:17323 ; RRID:Addgene_17323)
