[The description below was written by a language model from this plasmid's Addgene catalogue record.]
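Description:
NHR1-Flag pBacPAK8-3 is an insect-cell expression construct built on pBacPAK8, a baculovirus transfer vector with a backbone of about 5.5 kb. Vectors of this type are not used to express protein directly. Instead, they are co-introduced into insect cells with baculoviral DNA, so that homologous recombination through flanking viral sequences moves the expression cassette into the viral genome. The resulting recombinant baculovirus then drives protein production in infected insect cells. In pBacPAK8-type vectors, expression is generally driven by the strong, very late polyhedrin promoter, but the record does not list the promoter or any other annotated features. In bacteria, the plasmid is maintained at high copy number under ampicillin selection.

The insert is an approximately 600 bp fragment of mouse Neuralized-like (Neurl1a, also known as Neurl, Neur1 or Rnf67), cloned by restriction enzyme methods and carrying a C-terminal FLAG tag. The small insert size and the construct name suggest that it encodes only part of the protein, presumably the first neuralized homology repeat (NHR1) domain. The record does not give the exact boundaries, so this should be treated as an inference from the name. The FLAG epitope allows detection and affinity purification of the recombinant fragment with anti-FLAG reagents.

The construct is associated with work on Neurl1, showing that N-myristoylation targets it to the plasma membrane and that it regulates the Notch ligand Jagged1. A tagged, isolated domain produced in insect cells would suit domain mapping and protein interaction studies in that context, although the record does not state the specific use.
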