>Addgene plasmid #17323 | NHR1-Flag pBacPAK8-3 | addgene partial sequence | sequence record 23270 | 17323 with polyhedrin-F
ACCTATAAATACGGAGGCTAGCATGGGTAACAACTTCTCCAGTGTCTCCTCTCTGCAGCGAGGAAACCCG
AGCCGCGCGTCGCGGGGCCACCCCCAGAACCTCAAAGACTCCATCGGGGGCTCCTTCCCGGTGCCCTCTC
ACCGATGCCATCACAAGCAGAAGCATTGCCCGCCTACGCTGTCAGGTGGGGGGCTCCCGGCCACGCCGCT
GCTCTTCCATCCCCACACTAAGGGCTCCCAGATCCTCATGGACCTCAGCCACAAGGCCGTCAAGAGGCAG
GCCAGCTTTTGCAATGCCATCACCTTCAGTAACCGCCCGGTGCTCATCTACGAGCAAGTCAGGCTGAAGA
TCACCAAGAAGCAATGCTGCTGGAGCGGGGCCCTGCGACTTGGCTTCACCAGCAAGGACCCTTCCCGCAT
CCACCCCGACTCGCTGCCCAAGTACGCCTGCCCTGACCTGGTGTCTCAGAGTGGCTTCTGGGCCAAAGCA
TTGCCTGAGGAGTTTGCCAACGAGGGCAACATCATTGCCTTCTGGGTGGACAAGGAGGGCCGCGTCTTCT
ACCGGATCAATGAGTCAGCTGCTATGCTTTTCTTCAGTGGGGTCCGGACGGTGGACCCGCTCTGGCCCTG
CATGGATTACAAGGATGACGACGA
